Addgene plasmid #43223: II-AACA
Depositing lab: Chad Cowan & Kiran Musunuru. Depositing organization: Harvard University. Publication: A TALEN Genome-Editing System for Generating Human Stem Cell-Based Disease Models. Ding Q, Lee YK, Schaefer EA, Peters DT, Veres A, Kim K, Kuperwasser N, Motola DL, Meissner TB, Hendriks WT, Trevisan M, Gupta RM, Moisan A, Banks E, Friesen M, Schinzel RT, Xia F, Tang A, Xia Y, Figueroa E, Wann A, Ahfeldt T, Daheron L, Zhang F, Rubin LL, Peng LF, Chung RT, Musunuru K, Cowan CA. Cell Stem Cell. 2012 Dec 12. pii: S1934-5909(12)00645-5. doi: 10.1016/j.stem.2012.11.011. PubMed 23246482.
Backbone
  Vector backbone: pCRII-TOPO
  Backbone manufacturer: Invitrogen
  Backbone size w/o insert (bp): 3973
  Vector type: Bacterial Cloning
Growth in bacteria
  Bacterial resistance: Ampicillin and Kanamycin, 100 & 50 μg/mL
  Growth temperature: 37°C
  Growth strain: Top10
  Copy number: High Copy
Gene/Insert
  Gene/Insert name: II-AACA
  Species: Synthetic
  Insert size (bp): 426
  Cloning method: TOPO Cloning
  Sequencing primers: 5′ T7; 3′ M13-rev
Terms and licenses: Academic/Nonprofit Terms; Industry Terms: Not Available to Industry
How to cite: II-AACA was a gift from Chad Cowan & Kiran Musunuru (Addgene plasmid # 43223 ; http://n2t.net/addgene:43223 ; RRID:Addgene_43223)
