[The description below was written by a language model from this plasmid's Addgene catalogue record.]
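Description:
II-AACA is a bacterial cloning plasmid built on the commercial pCRII-TOPO backbone (about 4.0 kb without insert), carrying a 426 bp synthetic insert introduced by TOPO cloning. It is a high-copy plasmid maintained in E. coli, and the record lists both ampicillin and kanamycin resistance, consistent with the dual-marker design of this backbone. The insert is flanked by the backbone's standard primer sites, with T7 and M13 reverse given as the sequencing primers. No feature table is provided, so the origin of replication, any promoters and the exact boundaries of the insert cannot be described beyond what is generally true of pCRII-TOPO.

The record does not spell out what the insert encodes, giving only its name, its synthetic origin and its size. The associated publication describes a TALEN genome-editing system for generating human stem cell-based disease models, which suggests that this plasmid is one member of a library of pre-assembled TAL effector repeat modules. On that reading, the name would indicate a position in the assembly scheme ("II") and a four-base target specificity ("AACA"). The insert length is roughly what four TAL repeats of about 34 amino acids each would occupy. This interpretation is an inference from the name, size and publication rather than a stated fact. As a cloning vector with no recorded mammalian expression elements, the plasmid appears to serve as a storage and source clone from which the module is taken for assembly into full-length TALEN arrays, not as a construct that is itself expressed in cells.
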