>Addgene plasmid #43223 | II-AACA | depositor partial sequence | sequence record 58488 | II-AACA sequence 426 bps
CGTCTCGCTTAACCCCAGAGCAGGTCGTGGCAATCGCCTCCAACATTGGCGGGAAACAGGCACTCGAGAC
TGTCCAGCGCCTGCTTCCCGTGCTGTGCCAAGCGCACGGACTCACCCCAGAGCAGGTCGTGGCAATCGCC
TCCAACATTGGCGGGAAACAGGCACTCGAGACTGTCCAGCGCCTGCTTCCCGTGCTGTGCCAAGCGCACG
GCCTCACCCCAGAGCAGGTCGTGGCGATCGCAAGCCACGACGGAGGAAAGCAAGCCTTGGAAACAGTACA
GAGGCTGTTGCCTGTGCTGTGCCAAGCGCACGGATTAACCCCAGAGCAGGTCGTGGCAATCGCCTCCAAC
ATTGGCGGGAAACAGGCACTCGAGACTGTCCAGCGCCTGCTTCCCGTGCTGTGCCAAGCGCACGGGCTCA
GAGACG
