>Addgene plasmid #43223 | II-AACA | addgene partial sequence | sequence record 61992 | M13-F20 5'-TGTAAAACGACGGCCAGT-3'
AGGGCGAATTGGGCCCTCTAGATGCATGCTCGAGCGGCCGCCAGTGTGATGGATATCTGCAGAATTCGCC
CTTAGTATCTTTCCTGTGCCCACGTCTCTGAGCCCGTGCGCTTGGCACAGCACGGGAAGCAGGCGCTGGA
CAGTCTCGAGTGCCTGTTTCCCGCCAATGTTGGAGGCGATTGCCACGACCTGCTCTGGGGTTAATCCGTG
CGCTTGGCACAGCACAGGCAACAGCCTCTGTACTGTTTCCAAGGCTTGCTTTCCTCCGTCGTGGCTTGCG
ATCGCCACGACCTGCTCTGGGGTGAGGCCGTGCGCTTGGCACAGCACGGGAAGCAGGCGCTGGACAGTCT
CGAGTGCCTGTTTCCCGCCAATGTTGGAGGCGATTGCCACGACCTGCTCTGGGGTGAGTCCGTGCGCTTG
GCACAGCACGGGAAGCAGGCGCTGGACAGTCTCGAGTGCCTGTTTCCCGCCAATGTTGGAGGCGATTGCC
ACGACCTGCTCTGGGGTTAAGCGAGACGCGCTAGGACGGCATCTATATAAGGGCGAATTCCAGCACACTG
GCGGCCGTTACTAGTGGATCCGAGCTCGGTACCAAGCTTGGCGTAATCATGGTCATAGCTGTTTCCTGTG
TGAAATTGTTATCCGCTCACAATTCCACACAACATACGAGCCGGAAGCATAAAGTGTAAAGCCTGGGGTG
CCTAATGAGTGAGCTAACTCACATTAATTGCGTTGCGCTCACTGCCCGCTTTCCAGTCGGGAAACCTGTC
GTGCCAGCTGCATTAATGAATCGGCCAACGCGCGGGGAGAGGCGGTTTGCGTATTGGGCGCTCTTCCGCT
TCCTCGCTCACTGACTCGCTGCGCTCGGTCGTTCGGCTGCGGCGAGCGGTATCAGCTCACTCAAA
